Addgene plasmid #207183: pFUW-TetO-Aebp2
Purpose: doxycycline-inducible expression of Mouse Aebp2 in mammalian cells
Depositing lab: Filipe Pereira. Depositing organization: Center for Neuroscience and Cell Biology, University of Coimbra. Publication: Anchored screening identifies transcription factor blueprints underlying dendritic cell diversity and subset-specific anti-tumor immunity. Henriques-Oliveira L, Altman AR, Kurochkin I, Ascic E, Halitzki E, Matei A, Pértiga-Cabral D, Ulmert I, Holst S, Nair MS, Cunha PP, Park S, Vergani S, Kharas MG, Yuan J, Lahl K, Rosa FF, Pires CF, Pereira C-F. Immunity. 58, 1-20. October 2025. 10.1016/j.immuni.2025.08.001.
Backbone
  Vector backbone: pFUW-TetO
  Vector type: Mammalian Expression, Lentiviral
Growth in bacteria
  Bacterial resistance: Ampicillin, 100 μg/mL
  Growth temperature: 37°C
  Growth strain: NEB Stable
  Copy number: High Copy
Gene/Insert
  Gene/Insert name: pFUW-TetO-AEBP2
  Species: M. musculus (mouse)
  Insert size (bp): 825
  GenBank ID: NM_178803.2
  Promoter: CMV
  Cloning method: Restriction Enzyme; 5′ cloning site XbaI (unknown if destroyed); 3′ cloning site BstBI (unknown if destroyed)
  Sequencing primers: 5′ TCCACGCTGTTTTGACCTCC
Terms and licenses: Academic/Nonprofit Terms; Industry Terms: Not Available to Industry
How to cite: pFUW-TetO-Aebp2 was a gift from Filipe Pereira (Addgene plasmid # 207183 ; http://n2t.net/addgene:207183 ; RRID:Addgene_207183)
