[The description below was written by a language model from this plasmid's Addgene catalogue record and pLannotate feature annotations shown in this document.]
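Description:
pFUW-TetO-Aebp2 is a 9,170 nt HIV-1-based lentiviral transfer plasmid for doxycycline-inducible expression of mouse Aebp2 in mammalian cells, built on the pFUW-TetO backbone. In bacteria it is maintained through a high-copy ColE1/pUC-type origin and selected with ampicillin via the β-lactamase gene; an f1 origin is also present. Outside the viral cassette the backbone carries an SV40 promoter/EM7 promoter–driven bleomycin/Zeocin resistance gene with an SV40 polyadenylation signal, although the record lists only ampicillin as the selection used.

The viral genome is transcribed in packaging cells from a CMV enhancer/promoter fused to a truncated HIV-1 5' LTR. This is followed by the Ψ packaging signal with a partial gag sequence, the Rev response element for Rev-dependent nuclear export, and the cPPT/CTS. The internal expression unit consists of a tetracycline response element (tetO repeats, annotated as a fragment) joined to a minimal CMV promoter. This is presumably what the catalogue's "CMV" promoter entry refers to, and it needs a tetracycline-controlled transactivator, which is not annotated on this plasmid, to become active in the presence of doxycycline.

Downstream lies the Aebp2 coding sequence, listed as an 825 bp insert cloned between XbaI and BstBI and annotated as a fragment relative to the full-length reference protein. Aebp2 is an accessory subunit of Polycomb repressive complex 2. No epitope tag or reporter is annotated. A WPRE follows to enhance transcript expression, then the truncated 3' LTR and a bGH polyadenylation signal. The associated publication concerns screening of transcription factors underlying dendritic cell diversity, which suggests the construct was used for inducible factor delivery in that work.
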