Features (pLannotate 1.2.2; 30 found; start..end, strand, type, name):
     27..406     +  enhancer       CMV enhancer: human cytomegalovirus immediate early enhancer
    407..606     +  promoter       CMV promoter: human cytomegalovirus (CMV) immediate early promoter
    624..804     +  LTR            5' LTR (truncated): truncated 5' long terminal repeat (LTR) from HIV-1
    851..976     +  misc_feature   HIV-1 Ψ: packaging signal of human immunodeficiency virus type 1
    960..1323    +  CDS            HIV-1 gag (fragment): gag protein from human immunodeficiency virus 1; gag
   1469..1702    +  misc_feature   RRE: The Rev response element (RRE) of HIV-1 allows for Rev-dependent mRNA export from the nucleus to the cytoplasm.
   2079..2179    +  CDS            Rev (fragment): human immunodeficiency virus 1 (HIV-1) Rev protein; rev; enhances nuclear export of unspliced and incompletely spliced viral mRNAs
   2229..2346    +  misc_feature   cPPT/CTS: central polypurine tract and central termination sequence of HIV-1
   2403..2646    +  protein_bind   tetracycline response element (fragment): contains seven copies of the tetracycline operator tetO tetracycline repressor TetR
   2664..2702    +  promoter       minimal CMV promoter: human cytomegalovirus (CMV) immediate early promoter
   2802..3638    +  CDS            Aebp2 (fragment): AEBP2_MOUSE - Experimental evidence at protein level: Swiss-Prot protein existence level 1. Acts as an accessory subunit for the core Polycomb repressive complex 2 (PRC2), which mediates histone H3K27 (H3K27me3) trimethylation on chromatin leading to transcriptional repression of the affected target gene. Plays a role in nucleosome localization of the PRC2 complex. From Mus musculus (Mouse).
   3651..4239    +  misc_feature   WPRE: woodchuck hepatitis virus posttranscriptional regulatory element
   4176..4757    +  CDS            nef (fragment): NEF_HV1H2 - Experimental evidence at protein level: Swiss-Prot protein existence level 1. Extracellular Nef protein targets CD4(+) T-lymphocytes for apoptosis by interacting with CXCR4 surface receptors. From Human immunodeficiency virus type 1 group M subtype B (isolate HXB2) (HIV-1).
   4764..4944    +  LTR            5' LTR (truncated): truncated 5' long terminal repeat (LTR) from HIV-1
   4976..5200    +  polyA_signal   bGH poly(A) signal: bovine growth hormone polyadenylation signal
   5204..5225    +  promoter       SV40 promoter (fragment): SV40 enhancer and early promoter
   5246..5674    +  rep_origin     f1 ori (sequence partly withheld): f1 bacteriophage origin of replication; arrow indicates direction of (+) strand synthesis
   5688..6017    +  promoter       SV40 promoter: SV40 enhancer and early promoter
   6065..6112    +  promoter       EM7 promoter: synthetic bacterial promoter&nbsp
   6131..6505    +  CDS            BleoR: antibiotic-binding protein; Sh ble from Streptoalloteichus hindustanus; confers resistance to bleomycin, phleomycin, and Zeocin™
   6515..6640    +  CDS            ble (fragment): BLE_KLEPN - Experimental evidence at protein level: Swiss-Prot protein existence level 1. Binding protein with a strong affinity to the bleomycin family of antibiotics. Binds to CL990; an antimitotic-antibiotic compound. From Klebsiella pneumoniae.
   6635..6756    +  polyA_signal   SV40 poly(A) signal: SV40 polyadenylation signal
   6829..6845    -  protein_bind   lac operator: The lac repressor binds to the lac operator to inhibit transcription in E. coli. This inhibition can be relieved by adding lactose or isopropyl-β-D-thiogalactopyranoside (IPTG). lac repressor encoded by lacI
   6853..6883    -  promoter       lac promoter: promoter for the E. coli lac operon
   6898..6919    -  protein_bind   CAP binding site: CAP binding activates transcription in the presence of cAMP. E. coli catabolite activator protein
   6932..7024    -  CDS            lacI (fragment): lac repressor; lacI; The lac repressor binds to the lac operator to inhibit transcription in E. coli. This inhibition can be relieved by adding lactose or isopropyl-β-D-thiogalactopyranoside (IPTG).
   7207..7795    -  rep_origin     ori: high-copy-number ColE1/pMB1/pBR322/pUC origin of replication
   7966..8826    -  CDS            AmpR: β-lactamase; bla; confers resistance to ampicillin, carbenicillin, and related antibiotics
   8827..8931    -  promoter       AmpR promoter: bla
   8990..9042    -  misc_feature   bom (fragment): basis of mobility region from pBR322
>Addgene plasmid #207183 | pFUW-TetO-Aebp2 | addgene full sequence | sequence record 412209 | Addgene NGS Result
CGATGTACGGGCCAGATATACGCGTTGACATTGATTATTGACTAGTTATTAATAGTAATCAATTACGGGG
TCATTAGTTCATAGCCCATATATGGAGTTCCGCGTTACATAACTTACGGTAAATGGCCCGCCTGGCTGAC
CGCCCAACGACCCCCGCCCATTGACGTCAATAATGACGTATGTTCCCATAGTAACGCCAATAGGGACTTT
CCATTGACGTCAATGGGTGGAGTATTTACGGTAAACTGCCCACTTGGCAGTACATCAAGTGTATCATATG
CCAAGTACGCCCCCTATTGACGTCAATGACGGTAAATGGCCCGCCTGGCATTATGCCCAGTACATGACCT
TATGGGACTTTCCTACTTGGCAGTACATCTACGTATTAGTCATCGCTATTACCATGGTGATGCGGTTTTG
GCAGTACATCAATGGGCGTGGATAGCGGTTTGACTCACGGGGATTTCCAAGTCTCCACCCCATTGACGTC
AATGGGAGTTTGTTTTGGCACCAAAATCAACGGGACTTTCCAAAATGTCGTAACAACTCCGCCCCATTGA
CGCAAATGGGCGGTAGGCGTGTACGGTGGGAGGTCTATATAAGCAGCGCGTTTTGCCTGTACTGGGTCTC
TCTGGTTAGACCAGATCTGAGCCTGGGAGCTCTCTGGCTAACTAGGGAACCCACTGCTTAAGCCTCAATA
AAGCTTGCCTTGAGTGCTTCAAGTAGTGTGTGCCCGTCTGTTGTGTGACTCTGGTAACTAGAGATCCCTC
AGACCCTTTTAGTCAGTGTGGAAAATCTCTAGCAGTGGCGCCCGAACAGGGACTTGAAAGCGAAAGGGAA
ACCAGAGGAGCTCTCTCGACGCAGGACTCGGCTTGCTGAAGCGCGCACGGCAAGAGGCGAGGGGCGGCGA
CTGGTGAGTACGCCAAAAATTTTGACTAGCGGAGGCTAGAAGGAGAGAGATGGGTGCGAGAGCGTCAGTA
TTAAGCGGGGGAGAATTAGATCGCGATGGGAAAAAATTCGGTTAAGGCCAGGGGGAAAGAAAAAATATAA
ATTAAAACATATAGTATGGGCAAGCAGGGAGCTAGAACGATTCGCAGTTAATCCTGGCCTGTTAGAAACA
TCAGAAGGCTGTAGACAAATACTGGGACAGCTACAACCATCCCTTCAGACAGGATCAGAAGAACTTAGAT
CATTATATAATACAGTAGCAACCCTCTATTGTGTGCATCAAAGGATAGAGATAAAAGACACCAAGGAAGC
TTTAGACAAGATAGAGGAAGAGCAAAACAAAAGTAAGACCACCGCACAGCAAGCGGCCGCTGATCTTCAG
ACCTGGAGGAGGAGATATGAGGGACAATTGGAGAAGTGAATTATATAAATATAAAGTAGTAAAAATTGAA
CCATTAGGAGTAGCACCCACCAAGGCAAAGAGAAGAGTGGTGCAGAGAGAAAAAAGAGCAGTGGGAATAG
GAGCTTTGTTCCTTGGGTTCTTGGGAGCAGCAGGAAGCACTATGGGCGCAGCGTCAATGACGCTGACGGT
ACAGGCCAGACAATTATTGTCTGGTATAGTGCAGCAGCAGAACAATTTGCTGAGGGCTATTGAGGCGCAA
CAGCATCTGTTGCAACTCACAGTCTGGGGCATCAAGCAGCTCCAGGCAAGAATCCTGGCTGTGGAAAGAT
ACCTAAAGGATCAACAGCTCCTGGGGATTTGGGGTTGCTCTGGAAAACTCATTTGCACCACTGCTGTGCC
TTGGAATGCTAGTTGGAGTAATAAATCTCTGGAACAGATTTGGAATCACACGACCTGGATGGAGTGGGAC
AGAGAAATTAACAATTACACAAGCTTAATACACTCCTTAATTGAAGAATCGCAAAACCAGCAAGAAAAGA
ATGAACAAGAATTATTGGAATTAGATAAATGGGCAAGTTTGTGGAATTGGTTTAACATAACAAATTGGCT
GTGGTATATAAAATTATTCATAATGATAGTAGGAGGCTTGGTAGGTTTAAGAATAGTTTTTGCTGTACTT
TCTATAGTGAATAGAGTTAGGCAGGGATATTCACCATTATCGTTTCAGACCCACCTCCCAACCCCGAGGG
GACCCGACAGGCCCGAAGGAATAGAAGAAGAAGGTGGAGAGAGAGACAGAGACAGATCCATTCGATTAGT
GAACGGATCGGCACTGCGTGCGCCAATTCTGCAGACAAATGGCAGTATTCATCCACAATTTTAAAAGAAA
AGGGGGGATTGGGGGGTACAGTGCAGGGGAAAGAATAGTAGACATAATAGCAACAGACATACAAACTAAA
GAATTACAAAAACAAATTACAAAAATTCAAAATTTTCGGGTTTATTACAGGGACAGCAGAGATCCAGTTT
GGTTAGATCTCGAGTTTACCACTCCCTATCAGTGATAGAGAAAAGTGAAAGTCGAGTTTACCACTCCCTA
TCAGTGATAGAGAAAAGTGAAAGTCGAGTTTACCACTCCCTATCAGTGATAGAGAAAAGTGAAAGTCGAG
TTTACCACTCCCTATCAGTGATAGAGAAAAGTGAAAGTCGAGTTTACCACTCCCTATCAGTGATAGAGAA
AAGTGAAAGTCGAGTTTACCACTCCCTATCAGTGATAGAGAAAAGTGAAAGTCGAGCTCGGTACCCGGGT
CGAGGTAGGCGTGTACGGTGGGAGGCCTATATAAGCAGAGCTCGTTTAGTGAACCGTCAGATCGCCTGGA
GACGCCATCCACGCTGTTTTGACCTCCATAGAAGACACCGGGACCGATCCAGCCTCCGCGGCCCCGAATT
CATGGACATAGACAGCACAATTTCCAGTGGACGCTCAACCCCGGCCATGATGAATGGACAGGGGAGCACG
ACTGCTTCAAGCAAACACATTGCCTATAACTGTTGCTGGGACCAGTGCCAGGCATGCTTCAACTCCAGCC
CAGACCTGGCAGACCACATTCGCTCCATACATGTCGATGGTCAGCGTGGAGGGGTGTTCGTTTGCTTGTG
GAAAGGTTGCAAGGTGTATAACACCCCGTCAACCAGTCAGAGTTGGCTACAGCGGCACATGCTGACACAC
AGTGGAGACAAGCCTTTCAAGTGTGTAGTTGGTGGCTGCAATGCCAGCTTTGCTTCTCAGGGAGGGCTAG
CTCGCCATGTACCCACACACTTCAGTCAGCAGAACTCCTCAAAAGTTTCTAGCCAGCCAAAGGCCAAAGA
AGAATCTCCTTCTAAAGCTGGAATGAACAAGCGGAGGAAACTAAAGAACAAAAGACGGCGCTCATTACCG
CGGCCACACGATTTCTTCGATGCACAAACACTGGATGCCATAAGACATCGAGCCATCTGCTTTAACCTCT
CTGCTCACATAGAAAGTCTAGGGAAGGGACACAGTGTTGTTTTCCACAGTACTGTAATAGCGAAGAGAAA
GGAGGAATCAGGGAAGATAAAGCTTTTGCTTCACTGGATGCCGGAAGACATTCTGCCAGATGTATGGGTG
AATGAGAGTGAACGACATCAGTTAAAAACGAAAGTAGTTCATTTATCAAAGCTACCCAAAGATACTGCCT
TGCTGTTGGACCCAAACATTTACAGAACAATGCCGCAGAAGAGGTTGAAGAGGTAAGAATTCGATATCAA
GCTTATCGATAATCAACCTCTGGATTACAAAATTTGTGAAAGATTGACTGGTATTCTTAACTATGTTGCT
CCTTTTACGCTATGTGGATACGCTGCTTTAATGCCTTTGTATCATGCTATTGCTTCCCGTATGGCTTTCA
TTTTCTCCTCCTTGTATAAATCCTGGTTGCTGTCTCTTTATGAGGAGTTGTGGCCCGTTGTCAGGCAACG
TGGCGTGGTGTGCACTGTGTTTGCTGACGCAACCCCCACTGGTTGGGGCATTGCCACCACCTGTCAGCTC
CTTTCCGGGACTTTCGCTTTCCCCCTCCCTATTGCCACGGCGGAACTCATCGCCGCCTGCCTTGCCCGCT
GCTGGACAGGGGCTCGGCTGTTGGGCACTGACAATTCCGTGGTGTTGTCGGGGAAATCATCGTCCTTTCC
TTGGCTGCTCGCCTGTGTTGCCACCTGGATTCTGCGCGGGACGTCCTTCTGCTACGTCCCTTCGGCCCTC
AATCCAGCGGACCTTCCTTCCCGCGGCCTGCTGCCGGCTCTGCGGCCTCTTCCGCGTCTTCGCCTTCGCC
CTCAGACGAGTCGGATCTCCCTTTGGGCCGCCTCCCCGCATCGATACCGTCGACCTCGAGACCTAGAAAA
ACATGGAGCAATCACAAGTAGCAATACAGCAGCTACCAATGCTGATTGTGCCTGGCTAGAAGCACAAGAG
GAGGAGGAGGTGGGTTTTCCAGTCACACCTCAGGTACCTTTAAGACCAATGACTTACAAGGCAGCTGTAG
ATCTTAGCCACTTTTTAAAAGAAAAGGGGGGACTGGAAGGGCTAATTCACTCCCAACGAAGACAAGATAT
CCTTGATCTGTGGATCTACCACACACAAGGCTACTTCCCTGATTGGCAGAACTACACACCAGGGCCAGGG
ATCAGATATCCACTGACCTTTGGATGGTGCTACAAGCTAGTACCAGTTGAGCAAGAGAAGGTAGAAGAAG
CCAATGAAGGAGAGAACACCCGCTTGTTACACCCTGTGAGCCTGCATGGGATGGATGACCCGGAGAGAGA
AGTATTAGAGTGGAGGTTTGACAGCCGCCTAGCATTTCATCACATGGCCCGAGAGCTGCATCCGGACTGT
ACTGGGTCTCTCTGGTTAGACCAGATCTGAGCCTGGGAGCTCTCTGGCTAACTAGGGAACCCACTGCTTA
AGCCTCAATAAAGCTTGCCTTGAGTGCTTCAAGTAGTGTGTGCCCGTCTGTTGTGTGACTCTGGTAACTA
GAGATCCCTCAGACCCTTTTAGTCAGTGTGGAAAATCTCTAGCAGGGCCCGTTTAAACCCGCTGATCAGC
CTCGACTGTGCCTTCTAGTTGCCAGCCATCTGTTGTTTGCCCCTCCCCCGTGCCTTCCTTGACCCTGGAA
GGTGCCACTCCCACTGTCCTTTCCTAATAAAATGAGGAAATTGCATCGCATTGTCTGAGTAGGTGTCATT
CTATTCTGGGGGGTGGGGTGGGGCAGGACAGCAAGGGGGAGGATTGGGAAGACAATAGCAGGCATGCTGG
GGATGCGGTGGGCTCTATGGCTTCTGAGGCGGAAAGAACCAGCTGGGGCTCTAGGGGGTATCCCC
[124 nt withheld, positions 5246-5369]
C
[91 nt withheld, positions 5371-5461]
A
[49 nt withheld, positions 5463-5511]
CCTTTGACGTTGGAGTCCACGTTCTTT
[37 nt withheld, positions 5539-5575]
ACCCTATCTCGGTCTATTCTTTTGATTTATAAGGGATTTTGCCGATTTCGGCCTATTGGTTAAAAAATGA
GCTGATTTAACAAAAATTTAACGCGAATTAATTCTGTGGAATGTGTGTCAGTTAGGGTGTGGAAAGTCCC
CAGGCTCCCCAGCAGGCAGAAGTATGCAAAGCATGCATCTCAATTAGTCAGCAACCAGGTGTGGAAAGTC
CCCAGGCTCCCCAGCAGGCAGAAGTATGCAAAGCATGCATCTCAATTAGTCAGCAACCATAGTCCCGCCC
CTAACTCCGCCCATCCCGCCCCTAACTCCGCCCAGTTCCGCCCATTCTCCGCCCCATGGCTGACTAATTT
TTTTTATTTATGCAGAGGCCGAGGCCGCCTCTGCCTCTGAGCTATTCCAGAAGTAGTGAGGAGGCTTTTT
TGGAGGCCTAGGCTTTTGCAAAAAGCTCCCGGGAGCTTGTATATCCATTTTCGGATCTGATCAGCACGTG
TTGACAATTAATCATCGGCATAGTATATCGGCATAGTATAATACGACAAGGTGAGGAACTAAACCATGGC
CAAGTTGACCAGTGCCGTTCCGGTGCTCACCGCGCGCGACGTCGCCGGAGCGGTCGAGTTCTGGACCGAC
CGGCTCGGGTTCTCCCGGGACTTCGTGGAGGACGACTTCGCCGGTGTGGTCCGGGACGACGTGACCCTGT
TCATCAGCGCGGTCCAGGACCAGGTGGTGCCGGACAACACCCTGGCCTGGGTGTGGGTGCGCGGCCTGGA
CGAGCTGTACGCCGAGTGGTCGGAGGTCGTGTCCACGAACTTCCGGGACGCCTCCGGGCCGGCCATGACC
GAGATCGGCGAGCAGCCGTGGGGGCGGGAGTTCGCCCTGCGCGACCCGGCCGGCAACTGCGTGCACTTCG
TGGCCGAGGAGCAGGACTGACACGTGCTACGAGATTTCGATTCCACCGCCGCCTTCTATGAAAGGTTGGG
CTTCGGAATCGTTTTCCGGGACGCCGGCTGGATGATCCTCCAGCGCGGGGATCTCATGCTGGAGTTCTTC
GCCCACCCCAACTTGTTTATTGCAGCTTATAATGGTTACAAATAAAGCAATAGCATCACAAATTTCACAA
ATAAAGCATTTTTTTCACTGCATTCTAGTTGTGGTTTGTCCAAACTCATCAATGTATCTTATCATGTCTG
TATACCGTCGACCTCTAGCTAGAGCTTGGCGTAATCATGGTCATAGCTGTTTCCTGTGTGAAATTGTTAT
CCGCTCACAATTCCACACAACATACGAGCCGGAAGCATAAAGTGTAAAGCCTGGGGTGCCTAATGAGTGA
GCTAACTCACATTAATTGCGTTGCGCTCACTGCCCGCTTTCCAGTCGGGAAACCTGTCGTGCCAGCTGCA
TTAATGAATCGGCCAACGCGCGGGGAGAGGCGGTTTGCGTATTGGGCGCTCTTCCGCTTCCTCGCTCACT
GACTCGCTGCGCTCGGTCGTTCGGCTGCGGCGAGCGGTATCAGCTCACTCAAAGGCGGTAATACGGTTAT
CCACAGAATCAGGGGATAACGCAGGAAAGAACATGTGAGCAAAAGGCCAGCAAAAGGCCAGGAACCGTAA
AAAGGCCGCGTTGCTGGCGTTTTTCCATAGGCTCCGCCCCCCTGACGAGCATCACAAAAATCGACGCTCA
AGTCAGAGGTGGCGAAACCCGACAGGACTATAAAGATACCAGGCGTTTCCCCCTGGAAGCTCCCTCGTGC
GCTCTCCTGTTCCGACCCTGCCGCTTACCGGATACCTGTCCGCCTTTCTCCCTTCGGGAAGCGTGGCGCT
TTCTCATAGCTCACGCTGTAGGTATCTCAGTTCGGTGTAGGTCGTTCGCTCCAAGCTGGGCTGTGTGCAC
GAACCCCCCGTTCAGCCCGACCGCTGCGCCTTATCCGGTAACTATCGTCTTGAGTCCAACCCGGTAAGAC
ACGACTTATCGCCACTGGCAGCAGCCACTGGTAACAGGATTAGCAGAGCGAGGTATGTAGGCGGTGCTAC
AGAGTTCTTGAAGTGGTGGCCTAACTACGGCTACACTAGAAGAACAGTATTTGGTATCTGCGCTCTGCTG
AAGCCAGTTACCTTCGGAAAAAGAGTTGGTAGCTCTTGATCCGGCAAACAAACCACCGCTGGTAGCGGTG
GTTTTTTTGTTTGCAAGCAGCAGATTACGCGCAGAAAAAAAGGATCTCAAGAAGATCCTTTGATCTTTTC
TACGGGGTCTGACGCTCAGTGGAACGAAAACTCACGTTAAGGGATTTTGGTCATGAGATTATCAAAAAGG
ATCTTCACCTAGATCCTTTTAAATTAAAAATGAAGTTTTAAATCAATCTAAAGTATATATGAGTAAACTT
GGTCTGACAGTTACCAATGCTTAATCAGTGAGGCACCTATCTCAGCGATCTGTCTATTTCGTTCATCCAT
AGTTGCCTGACTCCCCGTCGTGTAGATAACTACGATACGGGAGGGCTTACCATCTGGCCCCAGTGCTGCA
ATGATACCGCGAGACCCACGCTCACCGGCTCCAGATTTATCAGCAATAAACCAGCCAGCCGGAAGGGCCG
AGCGCAGAAGTGGTCCTGCAACTTTATCCGCCTCCATCCAGTCTATTAATTGTTGCCGGGAAGCTAGAGT
AAGTAGTTCGCCAGTTAATAGTTTGCGCAACGTTGTTGCCATTGCTACAGGCATCGTGGTGTCACGCTCG
TCGTTTGGTATGGCTTCATTCAGCTCCGGTTCCCAACGATCAAGGCGAGTTACATGATCCCCCATGTTGT
GCAAAAAAGCGGTTAGCTCCTTCGGTCCTCCGATCGTTGTCAGAAGTAAGTTGGCCGCAGTGTTATCACT
CATGGTTATGGCAGCACTGCATAATTCTCTTACTGTCATGCCATCCGTAAGATGCTTTTCTGTGACTGGT
GAGTACTCAACCAAGTCATTCTGAGAATAGTGTATGCGGCGACCGAGTTGCTCTTGCCCGGCGTCAATAC
GGGATAATACCGCGCCACATAGCAGAACTTTAAAAGTGCTCATCATTGGAAAACGTTCTTCGGGGCGAAA
ACTCTCAAGGATCTTACCGCTGTTGAGATCCAGTTCGATGTAACCCACTCGTGCACCCAACTGATCTTCA
GCATCTTTTACTTTCACCAGCGTTTCTGGGTGAGCAAAAACAGGAAGGCAAAATGCCGCAAAAAAGGGAA
TAAGGGCGACACGGAAATGTTGAATACTCATACTCTTCCTTTTTCAATATTATTGAAGCATTTATCAGGG
TTATTGTCTCATGAGCGGATACATATTTGAATGTATTTAGAAAAATAAACAAATAGGGGTTCCGCGCACA
TTTCCCCGAAAAGTGCCACCTGACGTCGACGGATCGGGAGATCTCCCGATCCCCTATGGTGCACTCTCAG
TACAATCTGCTCTGATGCCGCATAGTTAAGCCAGTATCTGCTCCCTGCTTGTGTGTTGGAGGTCGCTGAG
TAGTGCGCGAGCAAAATTTAAGCTACAACAAGGCAAGGCTTGACCGACAATTGCATGAAGAATCTGCTTA
GGGTTAGGCGTTTTGCGCTGCTTCG
